# Supplementary material for: Differentiating Peromyscus leucopus bone marrow-derived macrophages for characterization of responses to Borrelia burgdorferi and lipopolysaccharide
Source: Infect Immun. 2025 May 27;93(7):e00581-24. doi: 10.1128/iai.00581-24 (PMC12234436; doi:10.1128/iai.00581-24)
Supplement: Data S1 — Plasmid map of JSB_Ec11 P. leucopus M-CSF producing construct. [file iai.00581-24-s0001.txt]

LOCUS       pLK4_plMCSF            10497 bp ds-DNA     circular     19-NOV-2024
DEFINITION  .
FEATURES             Location/Qualifiers
     misc_feature    25..146
                     /label="SV40 early polyA (min)"
                     /locus_tag="SV40 early polyA (min)"
                     /label="SV40 early polyA (min)"
                     /ApEinfo_graphicformat="arrow_data {{0 1 2 0 0 -1} {} 0}width 5 offset 0"
     misc_feature    56..61
                     /label="SV40 early polyA (core)"
                     /locus_tag="SV40 early polyA (core)"
                     /label="SV40 early polyA (core)"
                     /ApEinfo_graphicformat="arrow_data {{0 1 2 0 0 -1} {} 0}width 5 offset 0"
     misc_feature    85..90
                     /label="SV40 early polyA (core)"
                     /locus_tag="SV40 early polyA (core)"
                     /label="SV40 early polyA (core)"
                     /ApEinfo_graphicformat="arrow_data {{0 1 2 0 0 -1} {} 0}width 5 offset 0"
     misc_feature    96..100
                     /label="SV40 early polyA (core)"
                     /locus_tag="SV40 early polyA (core)"
                     /label="SV40 early polyA (core)"
                     /ApEinfo_graphicformat="arrow_data {{0 1 2 0 0 -1} {} 0}width 5 offset 0"
     misc_feature    120..124
                     /label="SV40 early polyA (core)"
                     /locus_tag="SV40 early polyA (core)"
                     /label="SV40 early polyA (core)"
                     /ApEinfo_graphicformat="arrow_data {{0 1 2 0 0 -1} {} 0}width 5 offset 0"
     misc_feature    160..326
                     /label="hs 5' HIV Integration Site"
                     /locus_tag="hs 5' HIV Integration Site"
                     /label="hs 5' HIV Integration Site"
                     /ApEinfo_graphicformat="arrow_data {{0 1 2 0 0 -1} {} 0}width 5 offset 0"
     misc_feature    327..638
                     /label="5'LTR(Lenti-WT, -BspE)"
                     /locus_tag="5'LTR(Lenti-WT, -BspE)"
                     /label="5'LTR(Lenti-WT, -BspE)"
                     /ApEinfo_graphicformat="arrow_data {{0 1 2 0 0 -1} {} 0}width 5 offset 0"
     misc_feature    327..638
                     /label="U3(HIV-LTR)"
                     /locus_tag="U3(HIV-LTR)"
                     /label="U3(HIV-LTR)"
                     /ApEinfo_graphicformat="arrow_data {{0 1 2 0 0 -1} {} 0}width 5 offset 0"
     misc_feature    327..1470
                     /label="HIV Genomic 0010-1151,gb|K02083.1|HIVPV22"
                     /locus_tag="HIV Genomic 0010-1151, gb|K02083.1|HIVPV22"
                     /label="HIV Genomic 0010-1151, gb|K02083.1|HIVPV22"
                     /ApEinfo_graphicformat="arrow_data {{0 1 2 0 0 -1} {} 0}width 5 offset 0"
     misc_feature    640..781
                     /label="U3(HIV-LTR)"
                     /locus_tag="U3(HIV-LTR)"
                     /label="U3(HIV-LTR)"
                     /ApEinfo_graphicformat="arrow_data {{0 1 2 0 0 -1} {} 0}width 5 offset 0"
     misc_feature    640..961
                     /label="5'LTR(Lenti-WT, -BspE)"
                     /locus_tag="5'LTR(Lenti-WT, -BspE)"
                     /label="5'LTR(Lenti-WT, -BspE)"
                     /ApEinfo_graphicformat="arrow_data {{0 1 2 0 0 -1} {} 0}width 5 offset 0"
     misc_feature    753..757
                     /label="Lenti TATAA box"
                     /locus_tag="Lenti TATAA box"
                     /label="Lenti TATAA box"
                     /ApEinfo_graphicformat="arrow_data {{0 1 2 0 0 -1} {} 0}width 5 offset 0"
     misc_feature    780..781
                     /label="Start of HIV"
                     /locus_tag="Start of HIV"
                     /label="Start of HIV"
                     /ApEinfo_graphicformat="arrow_data {{0 1 2 0 0 -1} {} 0}width 5 offset 0"
     misc_feature    782..876
                     /label="R(HIV-LTR)"
                     /locus_tag="R(HIV-LTR)"
                     /label="R(HIV-LTR)"
                     /ApEinfo_graphicformat="arrow_data {{0 1 2 0 0 -1} {} 0}width 5 offset 0"
     misc_feature    782..876
                     /label="R(HIV-LTR) Cap and PolyA - primer"
                     /locus_tag="R(HIV-LTR) Cap and PolyA - primer"
                     /label="R(HIV-LTR) Cap and PolyA - primer"
                     /ApEinfo_graphicformat="arrow_data {{0 1 2 0 0 -1} {} 0}width 5 offset 0"
     misc_feature    877..961
                     /label="U5(HIV-LTR)"
                     /locus_tag="U5(HIV-LTR)"
                     /label="U5(HIV-LTR)"
                     /ApEinfo_graphicformat="arrow_data {{0 1 2 0 0 -1} {} 0}width 5 offset 0"
     misc_feature    962..979
                     /label="Lenti PBS (Primer Binding Site, short 1nt) "
                     /locus_tag="Lenti PBS (Primer Binding Site, short 1 nt) "
                     /label="Lenti PBS (Primer Binding Site, short 1 nt) "
                     /ApEinfo_graphicformat="arrow_data {{0 1 2 0 0 -1} {} 0}width 5 offset 0"
     misc_feature    1011..1148
                     /label="PSI(HIV)"
                     /locus_tag="PSI(HIV)"
                     /label="PSI(HIV)"
                     /ApEinfo_graphicformat="arrow_data {{0 1 2 0 0 -1} {} 0}width 5 offset 0"
     misc_feature    1058..1060
                     /label="HIV-SD Hairpin"
                     /locus_tag="HIV-SD Hairpin"
                     /label="HIV-SD Hairpin"
                     /ApEinfo_graphicformat="arrow_data {{0 1 2 0 0 -1} {} 0}width 5 offset 0"
     misc_feature    1062..1085
                     /label="HIV-SD Hairpin"
                     /locus_tag="HIV-SD Hairpin"
                     /label="HIV-SD Hairpin"
                     /ApEinfo_graphicformat="arrow_data {{0 1 2 0 0 -1} {} 0}width 5 offset 0"
     misc_feature    1067..1081
                     /label="HIV-SD"
                     /locus_tag="HIV-SD"
                     /label="HIV-SD"
                     /ApEinfo_graphicformat="arrow_data {{0 1 2 0 0 -1} {} 0}width 5 offset 0"
     misc_feature    1482..2339
                     /label="HIV Genomic 7664-8521, gb|K02083.1|HIVPV22"
                     /locus_tag="HIV Genomic 7664-8521, gb|K02083.1|HIVPV22 "
                     /label="HIV Genomic 7664-8521, gb|K02083.1|HIVPV22 "
                     /ApEinfo_graphicformat="arrow_data {{0 1 2 0 0 -1} {} 0}width 5 offset 0"
     misc_feature    1618..2339
                     /label="HIV ENV (fragment)"
                     /locus_tag="HIV ENV (fragment)"
                     /label="HIV ENV (fragment)"
                     /ApEinfo_graphicformat="arrow_data {{0 1 2 0 0 -1} {} 0}width 5 offset 0"
     misc_feature    1640..1844
                     /label="RRE(HIV)"
                     /locus_tag="RRE(HIV)"
                     /label="RRE(HIV)"
                     /ApEinfo_graphicformat="arrow_data {{0 1 2 0 0 -1} {} 0}width 5 offset 0"
     misc_feature    2361..2542
                     /label="HIV Genomic 4797-4979,gb|K02083.1|HIVPV22"
                     /locus_tag="HIV Genomic 4797-4979, gb|K02083.1|HIVPV22"
                     /label="HIV Genomic 4797-4979, gb|K02083.1|HIVPV22"
                     /ApEinfo_graphicformat="arrow_data {{0 1 2 0 0 -1} {} 0}width 5 offset 0"
     misc_feature    2390..2540
                     /label="CTS Reg"
                     /locus_tag="CTS Reg"
                     /label="CTS Reg"
                     /ApEinfo_graphicformat="arrow_data {{0 1 2 0 0 -1} {} 0}width 5 offset 0"
     misc_feature    2393..2408
                     /label="cPPT (central polypurine tract) nuclearentry"
                     /locus_tag="cPPT (central polypurine tract) nuclear entry"
                     /label="cPPT (central polypurine tract) nuclear entry"
                     /ApEinfo_graphicformat="arrow_data {{0 1 2 0 0 -1} {} 0}width 5 offset 0"
     misc_feature    2544..2549
                     /label="SpeI"
                     /locus_tag="SpeI"
                     /label="SpeI"
                     /ApEinfo_graphicformat="arrow_data {{0 0.5 0 1 2 0 0 -1 0-0.5} {} 0} width 5 offset 0"
     misc_feature    2553..2558
                     /label="AseI"
                     /locus_tag="AseI"
                     /label="AseI"
                     /ApEinfo_graphicformat="arrow_data {{0 0.5 0 1 2 0 0 -1 0-0.5} {} 0} width 5 offset 0"
     promoter        2559..3137
                     /label="CMV Promoter (Clontech)"
                     /locus_tag="CMV Promoter (Clontech)"
                     /label="CMV Promoter (Clontech)"
                     /ApEinfo_graphicformat="arrow_data {{0 1 2 0 0 -1} {} 0}width 5 offset 0"
     misc_feature    3138..3138
                     /label="NheI"
                     /locus_tag="NheI"
                     /label="NheI"
                     /ApEinfo_graphicformat="arrow_data {{0 0.5 0 1 2 0 0 -1 0-0.5} {} 0} width 5 offset 0"
     misc_feature    3139..3151
                     /label="SubcloningF"
     misc_feature    3160..3165
                     /label="Kozak"
     misc_feature    3166..4821
                     /label="Human Optimized MCSF (CSF1)"
     misc_feature    4822..4824
                     /label="stop"
     misc_feature    4827..4832
                     /label="NotI"
                     /locus_tag="NotI"
                     /label="NotI"
                     /ApEinfo_graphicformat="arrow_data {{0 0.5 0 1 2 0 0 -1 0-0.5} {} 0} width 5 offset 0"
     misc_feature    4836..4841
                     /label="XbaI"
                     /locus_tag="XbaI"
                     /label="XbaI"
                     /ApEinfo_graphicformat="arrow_data {{0 0.5 0 1 2 0 0 -1 0-0.5} {} 0} width 5 offset 0"
     misc_feature    4850..5425
                     /label="IRES"
                     /locus_tag="IRES"
                     /label="IRES"
                     /ApEinfo_graphicformat="arrow_data {{0 1 2 0 0 -1} {} 0}width 5 offset 0"
     misc_feature    5426..6028
                     /label="PuroR"
                     /locus_tag="PuroR"
                     /label="PuroR"
                     /ApEinfo_graphicformat="arrow_data {{0 1 2 0 0 -1} {} 0}width 5 offset 0"
     misc_feature    6035..6623
                     /label="WPRE(HIV)"
                     /locus_tag="WPRE(HIV)"
                     /label="WPRE(HIV)"
                     /ApEinfo_graphicformat="arrow_data {{0 1 2 0 0 -1} {} 0}width 5 offset 0"
     misc_feature    6833..6885
                     /label="deltaU3"
                     /locus_tag="deltaU3"
                     /label="deltaU3"
                     /ApEinfo_graphicformat="arrow_data {{0 1 2 0 0 -1} {} 0}width 5 offset 0"
     misc_feature    6833..7068
                     /label="3'SIN-LTR(Lenti)"
                     /locus_tag="3'SIN-LTR(Lenti)"
                     /label="3'SIN-LTR(Lenti)"
                     /ApEinfo_graphicformat="arrow_data {{0 1 2 0 0 -1} {} 0}width 5 offset 0"
     misc_feature    6888..6982
                     /label="R(HIV-LTR) Cap and PolyA - primer"
                     /locus_tag="R(HIV-LTR) Cap and PolyA - primer(1)"
                     /label="R(HIV-LTR) Cap and PolyA - primer(1)"
                     /ApEinfo_graphicformat="arrow_data {{0 1 2 0 0 -1} {} 0}width 5 offset 0"
     misc_feature    6888..6982
                     /label="R(HIV-LTR)"
                     /locus_tag="R(HIV-LTR)(1)"
                     /label="R(HIV-LTR)(1)"
                     /ApEinfo_graphicformat="arrow_data {{0 1 2 0 0 -1} {} 0}width 5 offset 0"
     misc_feature    6983..7067
                     /label="U5(HIV-LTR)"
                     /locus_tag="U5(HIV-LTR)(1)"
                     /label="U5(HIV-LTR)(1)"
                     /ApEinfo_graphicformat="arrow_data {{0 1 2 0 0 -1} {} 0}width 5 offset 0"
     misc_feature    7067..7147
                     /label="hs 3' HIV Integration Site"
                     /locus_tag="hs 3' HIV Integration Site"
                     /label="hs 3' HIV Integration Site"
                     /ApEinfo_graphicformat="arrow_data {{0 1 2 0 0 -1} {} 0}width 5 offset 0"
     misc_feature    7173..7397
                     /label="BGH PolyA (pcDNA3.1)"
                     /locus_tag="BGH PolyA (pcDNA3.1)"
                     /label="BGH PolyA (pcDNA3.1)"
                     /ApEinfo_graphicformat="arrow_data {{0 1 2 0 0 -1} {} 0}width 5 offset 0"
     rep_origin      complement(7423..7863)
                     /label="F1 ori"
                     /locus_tag="F1 ori"
                     /label="F1 ori"
                     /ApEinfo_graphicformat="arrow_data {{0 1 2 0 0 -1} {} 0}width 5 offset 0"
     misc_feature    complement(7545..7851)
                     /label="f1 Origin"
                     /locus_tag="f1 Origin"
                     /label="f1 Origin"
                     /ApEinfo_graphicformat="arrow_data {{0 1 2 0 0 -1} {} 0}width 5 offset 0"
     misc_feature    7928..7999
                     /label="Clontech Bacterial Promoter"
                     /locus_tag="Clontech Bacterial Promoter"
                     /label="Clontech Bacterial Promoter"
                     /ApEinfo_graphicformat="arrow_data {{0 1 2 0 0 -1} {} 0}width 5 offset 0"
     misc_feature    7930..7935
                     /label="Clontech Bacterial Promoter (Core)"
                     /locus_tag="Clontech Bacterial Promoter (Core)"
                     /label="Clontech Bacterial Promoter (Core)"
                     /ApEinfo_graphicformat="arrow_data {{0 1 2 0 0 -1} {} 0}width 5 offset 0"
     misc_feature    7953..7958
                     /label="Clontech Bacterial Promoter (Core)"
                     /locus_tag="Clontech Bacterial Promoter (Core)"
                     /label="Clontech Bacterial Promoter (Core)"
                     /ApEinfo_graphicformat="arrow_data {{0 1 2 0 0 -1} {} 0}width 5 offset 0"
     misc_feature    7965..7965
                     /label="Clontech Bacterial Promoter (Core)"
                     /locus_tag="Clontech Bacterial Promoter (Core)"
                     /label="Clontech Bacterial Promoter (Core)"
                     /ApEinfo_graphicformat="arrow_data {{0 1 2 0 0 -1} {} 0}width 5 offset 0"
     promoter        8023..8297
                     /label="SV40 early promoter"
                     /locus_tag="SV40 early promoter"
                     /label="SV40 early promoter"
                     /ApEinfo_graphicformat="arrow_data {{0 1 2 0 0 -1} {} 0}width 5 offset 0"
     misc_feature    8042..8185
                     /label="SV40 Early (Components)"
                     /locus_tag="SV40 Early (Components)"
                     /label="SV40 Early (Components)"
                     /ApEinfo_graphicformat="arrow_data {{0 1 2 0 0 -1} {} 0}width 5 offset 0"
     misc_feature    8189..8230
                     /label="SV40 Early (Components)"
                     /locus_tag="SV40 Early (Components)"
                     /label="SV40 Early (Components)"
                     /ApEinfo_graphicformat="arrow_data {{0 1 2 0 0 -1} {} 0}width 5 offset 0"
     misc_feature    8233..8252
                     /label="SV40 Early (Components)"
                     /locus_tag="SV40 Early (Components)"
                     /label="SV40 Early (Components)"
                     /ApEinfo_graphicformat="arrow_data {{0 1 2 0 0 -1} {} 0}width 5 offset 0"
     misc_feature    8261..8261
                     /label="SV40 Early (Components)"
                     /locus_tag="SV40 Early (Components)"
                     /label="SV40 Early (Components)"
                     /ApEinfo_graphicformat="arrow_data {{0 1 2 0 0 -1} {} 0}width 5 offset 0"
     misc_feature    8265..8271
                     /label="SV40 Early (Components)"
                     /locus_tag="SV40 Early (Components)"
                     /label="SV40 Early (Components)"
                     /ApEinfo_graphicformat="arrow_data {{0 1 2 0 0 -1} {} 0}width 5 offset 0"
     misc_feature    8299..8299
                     /label="SV40 Early (Components)"
                     /locus_tag="SV40 Early (Components)"
                     /label="SV40 Early (Components)"
                     /ApEinfo_graphicformat="arrow_data {{0 1 2 0 0 -1} {} 0}width 5 offset 0"
     promoter        8299..8339
                     /label="SV40 early promoter"
                     /locus_tag="SV40 early promoter"
                     /label="SV40 early promoter"
                     /ApEinfo_graphicformat="arrow_data {{0 1 2 0 0 -1} {} 0}width 5 offset 0"
     misc_feature    8305..8305
                     /label="SV40 Early (Components)"
                     /locus_tag="SV40 Early (Components)"
                     /label="SV40 Early (Components)"
                     /ApEinfo_graphicformat="arrow_data {{0 1 2 0 0 -1} {} 0}width 5 offset 0"
     misc_feature    8310..8310
                     /label="SV40 Early (Components)"
                     /locus_tag="SV40 Early (Components)"
                     /label="SV40 Early (Components)"
                     /ApEinfo_graphicformat="arrow_data {{0 1 2 0 0 -1} {} 0}width 5 offset 0"
     polyA_site      9362..9633
                     /label="HSV-TK polyA (viral)"
                     /locus_tag="HSV-TK polyA (viral)"
                     /label="HSV-TK polyA (viral)"
                     /ApEinfo_graphicformat="arrow_data {{0 1 2 0 0 -1} {} 0}width 5 offset 0"
     polyA_site      9423..9428
                     /label="HSV-TK polyA (core)"
                     /locus_tag="HSV-TK polyA (core)"
                     /label="HSV-TK polyA (core)"
                     /ApEinfo_graphicformat="arrow_data {{0 1 2 0 0 -1} {} 0}width 5 offset 0"
     polyA_site      9436..9442
                     /label="HSV-TK polyA (core)"
                     /locus_tag="HSV-TK polyA (core)"
                     /label="HSV-TK polyA (core)"
                     /ApEinfo_graphicformat="arrow_data {{0 1 2 0 0 -1} {} 0}width 5 offset 0"
     polyA_site      9449..9455
                     /label="HSV-TK polyA (core)"
                     /locus_tag="HSV-TK polyA (core)"
                     /label="HSV-TK polyA (core)"
                     /ApEinfo_graphicformat="arrow_data {{0 1 2 0 0 -1} {} 0}width 5 offset 0"
     polyA_site      9458..9464
                     /label="HSV-TK polyA (core)"
                     /locus_tag="HSV-TK polyA (core)"
                     /label="HSV-TK polyA (core)"
                     /ApEinfo_graphicformat="arrow_data {{0 1 2 0 0 -1} {} 0}width 5 offset 0"
     rep_origin      9719..10401
                     /label="ColE1 origin"
                     /locus_tag="ColE1 origin"
                     /label="ColE1 origin"
                     /ApEinfo_fwdcolor="gray50"
                     /ApEinfo_revcolor="gray50"
                     /ApEinfo_graphicformat="arrow_data {{0 1 2 0 0 -1} {} 0}width 5 offset 0"
     misc_feature    9770..10401
                     /label="pUC Ori Rep"
                     /locus_tag="pUC Ori Rep"
                     /label="pUC Ori Rep"
                     /ApEinfo_graphicformat="arrow_data {{0 1 2 0 0 -1} {} 0}width 5 offset 0"
     misc_feature    9795..10383
                     /label="pMB1 ori "
                     /locus_tag="pMB1 ori "
                     /label="pMB1 ori "
                     /ApEinfo_graphicformat="arrow_data {{0 1 2 0 0 -1} {} 0}width 5 offset 0"
ORIGIN
        1 tagttATTAT Gggatcggga gatcaacttg tttattgcag cttataatgg ttacaaataa
       61 agcaatagca tcacaaattt cacaaataaa gcattttttt cactgcattc tagttgtggt
      121 ttgtccaaac tcatcaatgt atcttatcat gtctggatca actggataac tcaagctaac
      181 caaaatcatc ccaaacttcc caccccatac cctattacca ctgccaatta cctgtggttt
      241 catttactct aaacctgtga ttcctctgaa ttattttcat tttaaagaaa ttgtatttgt
      301 taaatatgta ctacaaactt agtagtTGGA AGGGCTAATT CACTCCCAAA GAAGACAAGA
      361 TATCCTTGAT CTGTGGATCT ACCACACACA AGGCTACTTC CCTGATTAGC AGAACTACAC
      421 ACCAGGGCCA GGGGTCAGAT ATCCACTGAC CTTTGGATGG TGCTACAAGC TAGTACCAGT
      481 TGAGCCAGAT AAGGTAGAAG AGGCCAATAA AGGAGAGAAC ACCAGCTTGT TACACCCTGT
      541 GAGCCTGCAT GGGATGGATG ACCCGGAGAG AGAAGTGTTA GAGTGGAGGT TTGACAGCCG
      601 CCTAGCATTT CATCACGTGG CCCGAGAGCT GCATCCGGtG TACTTCAAGA ACTGCTGATA
      661 TCGAGCTTGC TACAAGGGAC TTTCCGCTGG GGACTTTCCA GGGAGGCGTG GCCTGGGCGG
      721 GACTGGGGAG TGGCGAGCCC TCAGATCCTG CATATAAGCA GCTGCTTTTT GCCTGTACTG
      781 GGTCTCTCTG GTTAGACCAG ATCTGAGCCT GGGAGCTCTC TGGCTAACTA GGGAACCCAC
      841 TGCTTAAGCC TCAATAAAGC TTGCCTTGAG TGCTTCAAGT AGTGTGTGCC CGTCTGTTGT
      901 GTGACTCTGG TAACTAGAGA TCCCTCAGAC CCTTTTAGTC AGTGTGGAAA ATCTCTAGCA
      961 gTGGCGCCCG AACAGGGACT TGAAAGCGAA AGGGAAACCA GAGGAGCTCT CTCGACGCAG
     1021 GACTCGGCTT GCTGAAGCGC GCACGGCAAG AGGCGAGGGG CGGCGACTGG TGAGTACGCC
     1081 AAAAATTTTG ACTAGCGGAG GCTAGAAGGA GAGAGATGGG TGCGAGAGCG TCAGTATTAA
     1141 GCGGGGGAGA ATTAGATCGC GATGGGAAAA AATTCGGTTA AGGCCAGGGG GAAAGAAAAA
     1201 ATATAAATTA AAACATATAG TATGGGCAAG CAGGGAGCTA GAACGATTCG CAGTTAATCC
     1261 TGGCCTGTTA GAAACATCAG AAGGCTGTAG ACAAATACTG GGACAGCTAC AACCATCCCT
     1321 TCAGACAGGA TCAGAAGAAC TTAGATCATT ATATAATACA GTAGCAACCC TCTATTGTGT
     1381 GCATCAAAGG ATAGAGATAA AAGACACCAA GGAAGCTTTA GACAAGATAG AGGAAGAGCA
     1441 AAACAAAAGT AAGACCACCG CACAGCAAGC ggccggccgc tGATCTTCAG ACCTGGAGGA
     1501 GGAGATATGA GGGACAATTG GAGAAGTGAA TTATATAAAT ATAAAGTAGT AAAAATTGAA
     1561 CCATTAGGAG TAGCACCCAC CAAGGCAAAG AGAAGAGTGG TGCAGAGAGA AAAAAGAGCA
     1621 GTGGGAATAG GAGCTTTGTT CCTTGGGTTC TTGGGAGCAG CAGGAAGCAC TATGGGCGCA
     1681 GCGTCAATGA CGCTGACGGT ACAGGCCAGA CAATTATTGT CTGGTATAGT GCAGCAGCAG
     1741 AACAATTTGC TGAGGGCTAT TGAGGCGCAA CAGCATCTGT TGCAACTCAC AGTCTGGGGC
     1801 ATCAAGCAGC TCCAGGCAAG AATCCTGGCT GTGGAAAGAT ACCTAAAGGA TCAACAGCTC
     1861 CTGGGGATTT GGGGTTGCTC TGGAAAACTC ATTTGCACCA CTGCTGTGCC TTGGAATGCT
     1921 AGTTGGAGTA ATAAATCTCT GGAACAGATT TGGAATCACA CGACCTGGAT GGAGTGGGAC
     1981 AGAGAAATTA ACAATTACAC AAGCTTAATA CACTCCTTAA TTGAAGAATC GCAAAACCAG
     2041 CAAGAAAAGA ATGAACAAGA ATTATTGGAA TTAGATAAAT GGGCAAGTTT GTGGAATTGG
     2101 TTTAACATAA CAAATTGGCT GTGGTATATA AAATTATTCA TAATGATAGT AGGAGGCTTG
     2161 GTAGGTTTAA GAATAGTTTT TGCTGTACTT TCTATAGTGA ATAGAGTTAG GCAGGGATAT
     2221 TCACCATTAT CGTTTCAGAC CCACCTCCCA ACCCCGAGGG GACCCGACAG GCCCGAAGGA
     2281 ATAGAAGAAG AAGGTGGAGA GAGAGACAGA GACAGATCCA TTCGATTAGT GAACGGATCg
     2341 gcactgcgtg cgccaattct GCAGACAAAT GGCAGTATTC ATCCACAATT TTAAAAGAAA
     2401 AGGGGGGATT GGGGGGTACA GTGCAGGGGA AAGAATAGTA GACATAATAG CAACAGACAT
     2461 ACAAACTAAA GAATTACAAA AACAAATTAC AAAAATTCAA AATTTTCGGG TTTATTACAG
     2521 GGACAGCAGA GATCCAGTTT GGtACTAGTa ccATTAATAG TAATCAATTA CGGGGTCATT
     2581 AGTTCATAGC CCATATATGG AGTTCCGCGT TACATAACTT ACGGTAAATG GCCCGCCTGG
     2641 CTGACCGCCC AACGACCCCC GCCCATTGAC GTCAATAATG ACGTATGTTC CCATAGTAAC
     2701 GCCAATAGGG ACTTTCCATT GACGTCAATG GGTGGAGTAT TTACGGTAAA CTGCCCACTT
     2761 GGCAGTACAT CAAGTGTATC ATATGCCAAG TACGCCCCCT ATTGACGTCA ATGACGGTAA
     2821 ATGGCCCGCC TGGCATTATG CCCAGTACAT GACCTTATGG GACTTTCCTA CTTGGCAGTA
     2881 CATCTACGTA TTAGTCATCG CTATTACCAT GGTGATGCGG TTTTGGCAGT ACATCAATGG
     2941 GCGTGGATAG CGGTTTGACT CACGGGGATT TCCAAGTCTC CACCCCATTG ACGTCAATGG
     3001 GAGTTTGTTT TGGCACCAAA ATCAACGGGA CTTTCCAAAA TGTCGTAACA ACTCCGCCCC
     3061 ATTGACGCAA ATGGGCGGTA GGCGTGTACG GTGGGAGGTC TATATAAGCA GAGCTGGTTT
     3121 AGTGAACCGT CAGATCCGCT AGCGTTTAAA CTTAAGCTTG CCACCATGAC GGCTCGCGGA
     3181 GCGGCTGGAA GGTGTCCGTC TAGCACATGG TTGGGCCCCC GCCTCCTGCT GGTCTGCCTG
     3241 CTGGTATCTC GATCTATTGC CAAAGAGGTG TCAGAACATT GTTCTCACAT GATTGGAAAC
     3301 GGTCACCTTC AAGTGCTGCA GCAGCTCATT GATAGCCAGA TGGAGACTAG TTGCCAAATT
     3361 TCGTTCGAGT TCGTCGATCA AGAACAAGTA GATGACCACG TGTGCTATTT GAAGAAGGCT
     3421 TTCTTCTTAG TCAAAGAGAT CATTGAGGAC ACTATGAGGT TTAAAGATAA TACCCCTAAT
     3481 GCTAATGCCA CAGAACGACT GCAGGAGTTA TCCCTCCGCT TGAAGAGTTG CTTTACTATG
     3541 GACTACGAGG AGCAGAACAA AGCATGCGTT CGGACATTCA GAGAGACGCC TTTGCAGCTG
     3601 TTAGAAAAGA TCAAAAACGT GTTTAACGAA ACAAAGAATC TTCTAGAGAA GGACTGGAAC
     3661 ACCTTTAGCA AAAACTGCAA TAATTCTTTT GCCAAATGTT CCTCACCCGA CGTGGTGACA
     3721 AAGCCGGATT GTAACTGTCT GTATCCCAAA GCCACTCCTA GTTCTGACCT CGCCTCAACT
     3781 AGTCCTCATC AGCCACCGGT GCCCAGCATG GCCCCTCTCG CGGGCTTGCC CTGGGATGAC
     3841 TCCCAGAGAC GGGAGGGCAA CTCCTTACTG CCAAGTGAGC AGCCTCTACG AACAGAGGAC
     3901 CCTGCCTCAG CCAAACAACG CCCTCCAAGA AGTACATGTC AAAGCCTTGA ATCGCCCGAG
     3961 ACCCCAGACC ATGAGGATGG TCTTACTGAA GGCTCTGAGC CGCACCCCAG TGCAGAGGCA
     4021 CCCATCCCCG GCGTCGAGGA CATCCTTGAT TCCTCCCCCG GTACCAACTG GGTGCTGGAA
     4081 GAGGCTTCAG GGGAGGCTTC CGAAGGCTTT CTCACTCAGG AAGCTAAGCT CAGCCCTAGC
     4141 AAGCCCGTTG AGGACAGCAT ACAGGCCGAG ACCGACCGTA GCAGCGACTT GAGCGCTTCT
     4201 TCCCTCCTGC ACAAGTCCAC CGAAGATCAG GAGCCAGCAG AAACCGGGAC CCCGCTGCCA
     4261 GAAGTTAATA CAATGAGGCC CACCGGCCAA ACACAGAATC ATACGCCCGA GAAGACTGAT
     4321 TCCTCATCCA TGCCTCCAGG GGATCACCAA GAGCCTGGAT CACCCCACAT AAGTACCCTG
     4381 GCACCACAGG GCCTGTCTAA TCCAGCTACC CCATTTGCCC AGGCCCTCAT CCCCAGGTCC
     4441 CACTCATGGG GTATCGTGCA GCCTCTTGGG GAGTTTGAAG GAAAGCGGAG CACCAGAGAT
     4501 AGACGGTCCC CAACCGAACT GGAGGGAAGG CCAGCATCCG AACGGGCCGC CCGCCCTGTC
     4561 GCACATTTCA ACTCTATCCC GTTGACGGAT ACCGGGCATG AAACTCTGCC ACGTGGCAGC
     4621 TCTGATCCCC AGATTTCAGG GTTCGTGTTC CATCTTCTAG TACCAGGAAT CATACTGGTG
     4681 CTGCTGGCGG TCGGCGGTCT ACTGTTCTAC AGGTGGAAGA GACGGAGTCA CAGGGAAAGC
     4741 CAGACACTGG ACAGCTCGGT TGGGCGCCCT GAAGGGTCTC CCCTCACACA GGACGAAGAC
     4801 AGACAGGTTG AGCTCCCTGT GtgaGCggcc gcGACTCTAG AgTCCGGTcg cccctctccc
     4861 tccccccccc ctaacgttac tggccgaagc cgcttggaat aaggccggtg tgcgtttgtc
     4921 tatatgttat tttccaccat attgccgtct tttggcaatg tgagggcccg gaaacctggc
     4981 cctgtcttct tgacgagcat tcctaggggt ctttcccctc tcgccaaagg aatgcaaggt
     5041 ctgttgaatg tcgtgaagga agcagttcct ctggaagctt cttgaagaca aacaacgtct
     5101 gtagcgaccc tttgcaggca gcggaacccc ccacctggcg acaggtgcct ctgcggccaa
     5161 aagccacgtg tataagatac acctgcaaag gcggcacaac cccagtgcca cgttgtgagt
     5221 tggatagttg tggaaagagt caaatggctc tcctcaagcg tattcaacaa ggggctgaag
     5281 gatgcccaga aggtacccca ttgtatggga tctgatctgg ggcctcggtg cacatgcttt
     5341 acatgtgttt agtcgaggtt aaaaaaacgt ctaggccccc cgaaccacgg ggacgtggtt
     5401 ttcctttgaa aaacacgata ataccatggc caccgagtac aagcccacgg tgcgcctcgc
     5461 cacccgcgac gacgtccccc gggccgtacg caccctcgcc gccgcgttcg ccgactaccc
     5521 cgccacgcgc cacaccgtcg acccggaccg ccacatcgag cgggtcaccg agctgcaaga
     5581 actcttcctc acgcgcgtcg ggctcgacat cggcaaggtg tgggtcgcgg acgacggcgc
     5641 cgcggtggcg gtctggacca cgccggagag cgtcgaagcg ggggcggtgt tcgccgagat
     5701 cggctcgcgc atggccgagt tgagcggttc ccggctggcc gcgcagcaac agatggaagg
     5761 cctcctggcg ccgcaccggc ccaaggagcc cgcgtggttc ctggccaccg tcggcgtctc
     5821 gcccgaccac cagggcaagg gtctgggcag cgccgtcgtg ctccccggag tggaggcggc
     5881 cgagcgcgct ggggtgcccg ccttcctgga gacctccgcg ccccgcaacc tccccttcta
     5941 cgagcggctc ggcttcaccg tcaccgccga cgtcgaggtg cccgaaggac cgcgcacctg
     6001 gtgcatgacc cgcaagcccg gtgcctgagt taacaatcaa cctctggatt acaaaatttg
     6061 tgaaagattg actggtattc ttaactatgt tgctcctttt acgctatgtg gatacgctgc
     6121 tttaatgcct ttgtatcatg ctattgcttc ccgtatggct ttcattttct cctccttgta
     6181 taaatcctgg ttgctgtctc tttatgagga gttgtggccc gttgtcaggc aacgtggcgt
     6241 ggtgtgcact gtgtttgctg acgcaacccc cactggttgg ggcattgcca ccacctgtca
     6301 gctcctttcc gggactttcg ctttccccct ccctattgcc acggcggaac tcatcgccgc
     6361 ctgccttgcc cgctgctgga caggggctcg gctgttgggc actgacaatt ccgtggtgtt
     6421 gtcggggaag ctgacgtcct ttccatggct gctcgcctgt gttgccacct ggattctgcg
     6481 cgggacgtcc ttctgctacg tcccttcggc cctcaatcca gcggaccttc cttcccgcgg
     6541 cctgctgccg gctctgcggc ctcttccgcg tcttcgcctt cgccctcaga cgagtcggat
     6601 ctccctttgg gccgcctccc cgcctggaAT taTAATtctg cagTCGAGAC CTAGAAAAAC
     6661 ATGGAGCAAT CACAAGTAGC AATACAGCAG CTACCAATGC TGATTGTGCC TGGCTAGAAG
     6721 CACAAGAGGA GGAGGAGGTG GGTTTTTCCA GTCACACCTC AGGTACCTTT AAGACCAATG
     6781 ACTTACAAGG CAGCTGTAGA TCTTAGCCAC TTTTTAAAAG AAAAGAGGGG ACTGGAAGGG
     6841 CTAATTCACT CCCAACGAAG ACAAGAtcTG CTTTTTGCTT GTACTGGGTC TCTCTGGTTA
     6901 GACCAGATCT GAGCCTGGGA GCTCTCTGGC TAACTAGGGA ACCCACTGCT TAAGCCTCAA
     6961 TAAAGCTTGC CTTGAGTGCT TCAAGTAGTG TGTGCCCGTC TGTTGTGTGA CTCTGGTAAC
     7021 TAGAGATCCC TCAGACCCTT TTAGTCAGTG TGGAAAATCT CTAGCAgtag tagttcatgt
     7081 catcttatta ttcagtattt ataacttgca aagaaatgaa tatcagagag tgagaggcct
     7141 tgacattgtt taaacccgct gatcagcctc gactgtgcct tctagttgcc agccatctgt
     7201 tgtttgcccc tcccccgtgc cttccttgac cctggaaggt gccactccca ctgtcctttc
     7261 ctaataaaat gaggaaattg catcgcattg tctgagtagg tgtcattcta ttctgggggg
     7321 tggggtgggg caggacagca agggggagga ttgggaagac aatagcaggc atgctgggga
     7381 tgcggtgggc tctatggctt GAATTAAGGC GTAAATTGTA AGCGTTAATA TTTTGTTAAA
     7441 ATTCGCGTTA AATTTTTGTT AAATCAGCTC ATTTTTTAAC CAATAGGCCG AAATCGGCAA
     7501 AATCCCTTAT AAATCAAAAG AATAGACCGA GATAGGGTNN NNNNNNNNNN NNNNNNNNNN
     7561 NNNNNNNNNN NNNNNAAAGA ACGTGGACTC CAACGTCAAA GGNNNNNNNN NNNNNNNNNN
     7621 NNNNNNNNNN NNNNNNNNNN NNNNNNNNNN NTNNNNNNNN NNNNNNNNNN NNNNNNNNNN
     7681 NNNNNNNNNN NNNNNNNNNN NNNNNNNNNN NNNNNNNNNN NNNNNNNNNN NNNNNNNNNN
     7741 NNNGNNNNNN NNNNNNNNNN NNNNNNNNNN NNNNNNNNNN NNNNNNNNNN NNNNNNNNNN
     7801 NNNNNNNNNN NNNNNNNNNN NNNNNNNNNN NNNNNNNNNN NNNNNNNNNN NNNNNNNNNN
     7861 NNNNNNNNCA GGTGGCACTT TTCGGGGAAA TGTGCGCGGA ACCCCTATTT GTTTATTTTT
     7921 CTAAATACAT TCAAATATGT ATCCGCTCAT GAGACAATAA CCCTGATAAA TGCTTCAATA
     7981 ATATTGAAAA AGGAAGAGTC CTGAGGCGGA AAGAACCAGC TGTGGAATGT GTGTCAGTTA
     8041 GGGTGTGGAA AGTCCCCAGG CTCCCCAGCA GGCAGAAGTA TGCAAAGCAT GCATCTCAAT
     8101 TAGTCAGCAA CCAGGTGTGG AAAGTCCCCA GGCTCCCCAG CAGGCAGAAG TATGCAAAGC
     8161 ATGCATCTCA ATTAGTCAGC AACCATAGTC CCGCCCCTAA CTCCGCCCAT CCCGCCCCTA
     8221 ACTCCGCCCA GTTCCGCCCA TTCTCCGCCC CATGGCTGAC TAATTTTTTT TATTTATGCA
     8281 GAGGCCGAGG CCGCCTCGGC CTCTGAGCTA TTCCAGAAGT AGTGAGGAGG CTTTTTTGGA
     8341 GGCCTAGGCT TTTGCAAAGA TCGATCAAGA GACAGGATGA GGATCGTTTC GCATGATTGA
     8401 ACAAGATGGA TTGCACGCAG GTTCTCCGGC CGCTTGGGTG GAGAGGCTAT TCGGCTATGA
     8461 CTGGGCACAA CAGACAATCG GCTGCTCTGA TGCCGCCGTG TTCCGGCTGT CAGCGCAGGG
     8521 GCGCCCGGTT CTTTTTGTCA AGACCGACCT GTCCGGTGCC CTGAATGAAC TGCAAGACGA
     8581 GGCAGCGCGG CTATCGTGGC TGGCCACGAC GGGCGTTCCT TGCGCAGCTG TGCTCGACGT
     8641 TGTCACTGAA GCGGGAAGGG ACTGGCTGCT ATTGGGCGAA GTGCCGGGGC AGGATCTCCT
     8701 GTCATCTCAC CTTGCTCCTG CCGAGAAAGT ATCCATCATG GCTGATGCAA TGCGGCGGCT
     8761 GCATACGCTT GATCCGGCTA CCTGCCCATT CGACCACCAA GCGAAACATC GCATCGAGCG
     8821 AGCACGTACT CGGATGGAAG CCGGTCTTGT CGATCAGGAT GATCTGGACG AAGAGCATCA
     8881 GGGGCTCGCG CCAGCCGAAC TGTTCGCCAG GCTCAAGGCG AGCATGCCCG ACGGCGAGGA
     8941 TCTCGTCGTG ACCCATGGCG ATGCCTGCTT GCCGAATATC ATGGTGGAAA ATGGCCGCTT
     9001 TTCTGGATTC ATCGACTGTG GCCGGCTGGG TGTGGCGGAC CGCTATCAGG ACATAGCGTT
     9061 GGCTACCCGT GATATTGCTG AAGAGCTTGG CGGCGAATGG GCTGACCGCT TCCTCGTGCT
     9121 TTACGGTATC GCCGCTCCCG ATTCGCAGCG CATCGCCTTC TATCGCCTTC TTGACGAGTT
     9181 CTTCTGAGCG GGACTCTGGG GTTCGAAATG ACCGACCAAG CGACGCCCAA CCTGCCATCA
     9241 CGAGATTTCG ATTCCACCGC CGCCTTCTAT GAAAGGTTGG GCTTCGGAAT CGTTTTCCGG
     9301 GACGCCGGCT GGATGATCCT CCAGCGCGGG GATCTCATGC TGGAGTTCTT CGCCCACCCT
     9361 AGGGGGAGGC TAACTGAAAC ACGGAAGGAG ACAATACCGG AAGGAACCCG CGCTATGACG
     9421 GCAATAAAAA GACAGAATAA AACGCACGGT GTTGGGTCGT TTGTTCATAA ACGCGGGGTT
     9481 CGGTCCCAGG GCTGGCACTC TGTCGATACC CCACCGAGAC CCCATTGGGG CCAATACGCC
     9541 CGCGTTTCTT CCTTTTCCCC ACCCCACCCC CCAAGTTCGG GTGAAGGCCC AGGGCTCGCA
     9601 GCCAACGTCG GGGCGGCAGG CCCTGCCATA GCCTCAGGTT ACTCATATAT ACTTTAGATT
     9661 GATTTAAAAC TTCATTTTTA ATTTAAAAGG ATCTAGGTGA AGATCCTTTT TGATAATCTC
     9721 ATGACCAAAA TCCCTTAACG TGAGTTTTCG TTCCACTGAG CGTCAGACCC CGTAGAAAAG
     9781 ATCAAAGGAT CTTCTTGAGA TCCTTTTTTT CTGCGCGTAA TCTGCTGCTT GCAAACAAAA
     9841 AAACCACCGC TACCAGCGGT GGTTTGTTTG CCGGATCAAG AGCTACCAAC TCTTTTTCCG
     9901 AAGGTAACTG GCTTCAGCAG AGCGCAGATA CCAAATACTG TCCTTCTAGT GTAGCCGTAG
     9961 TTAGGCCACC ACTTCAAGAA CTCTGTAGCA CCGCCTACAT ACCTCGCTCT GCTAATCCTG
    10021 TTACCAGTGG CTGCTGCCAG TGGCGATAAG TCGTGTCTTA CCGGGTTGGA CTCAAGACGA
    10081 TAGTTACCGG ATAAGGCGCA GCGGTCGGGC TGAACGGGGG GTTCGTGCAC ACAGCCCAGC
    10141 TTGGAGCGAA CGACCTACAC CGAACTGAGA TACCTACAGC GTGAGCTATG AGAAAGCGCC
    10201 ACGCTTCCCG AAGGGAGAAA GGCGGACAGG TATCCGGTAA GCGGCAGGGT CGGAACAGGA
    10261 GAGCGCACGA GGGAGCTTCC AGGGGGAAAC GCCTGGTATC TTTATAGTCC TGTCGGGTTT
    10321 CGCCACCTCT GACTTGAGCG TCGATTTTTG TGATGCTCGT CAGGGGGGCG GAGCCTATGG
    10381 AAAAACGCCA GCAACGCGGC CTTTTTACGG TTCCTGGCCT TTTGCTGGCC TTTTGCTCAC
    10441 ATGTTCTTTC CTGCGTTATC CCCTGATTCT GTGGATAACC GTATTACCGC CATGCAT
//
